Addgene plasmid #122092: pAAV-hsyn_NLS-His-rsCaMPARI-mRuby3
Purpose: AAV plasmid for expressing rsCaMPARI in neurons, nucleus localized
Depositing lab: Eric Schreiter. Depositing organization: HHMI, Janelia Research Campus. Publication: Erasable labeling of neuronal activity using a reversible calcium marker. Sha F, Abdelfattah AS, Patel R, Schreiter ER. Elife. 2020 Sep 15;9. pii: 57249. doi: 10.7554/eLife.57249. PubMed 32931424.
Backbone
  Vector backbone: pAAV
  Backbone size w/o insert (bp): 4270
  Total vector size (bp): 6271
  Vector type: AAV
Growth in bacteria
  Bacterial resistance: Ampicillin, 100 μg/mL
  Growth temperature: 37°C
  Growth strain: NEB Stable
  Copy number: Unknown
Gene/Insert
  Gene/Insert name: rsCaMPARI
  Species: Synthetic
  Insert size (bp): 2001
  Promoter: hsyn (synapsin-1)
  Tag / fusion protein: NLS-His (N terminal on insert); mRuby3 (C terminal on insert)
  Cloning method: Gibson Cloning
  Sequencing primers: 5′ T7for; 3′ r.WPRE
Terms and licenses: Academic/Nonprofit Terms; Industry Terms: Not Available to Industry
How to cite: pAAV-hsyn_NLS-His-rsCaMPARI-mRuby3 was a gift from Eric Schreiter (Addgene plasmid # 122092 ; http://n2t.net/addgene:122092 ; RRID:Addgene_122092)
