[The description below was written by a language model from this plasmid's Addgene catalogue record and pLannotate feature annotations shown in this document.]
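Description:
pAAV-hsyn_NLS-His-rsCaMPARI-mRuby3 is an adeno-associated virus transfer plasmid built on a pAAV backbone for neuron-specific expression of a nucleus-localized form of rsCaMPARI, a synthetic reversible calcium marker used for erasable labeling of neuronal activity. In bacteria it is maintained through a high-copy ColE1/pUC-type origin and selected with ampicillin via the β-lactamase gene and its promoter. An f1 phage origin and a residual lacZα fragment are also present in the backbone.

The expression cassette lies between two AAV2 inverted terminal repeats, which are the cis elements needed for replication and packaging of the cassette into AAV particles. Both ITRs are annotated only as fragments in the sequenced record, a common outcome for these structured repeats. The human synapsin I promoter restricts expression to neurons and drives a single fusion open reading frame: an N-terminal nuclear localization signal and His tag, then rsCaMPARI, then C-terminal mRuby3. The automated annotation labels the rsCaMPARI region as RCaMP and mEos4b fragments, which most likely reflects similarity to shared calcium-sensing and Eos-family fluorescent protein domains rather than separate genes. mRuby3 is a constitutively fluorescent red protein and can plausibly serve as an expression reference alongside the calcium-dependent signal. A WPRE downstream of the coding sequence enhances transcript stability and expression, followed by an SV40 polyadenylation signal, which the table annotates on the reverse strand.

The catalogue lists a total size of 6,271 bp, whereas the annotated sequence is 6,122 nt. The difference may reflect incomplete ITR coverage, although the record does not explain it.
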