Features (pLannotate 1.2.2; 15 found; start..end, strand, type, name):
      5..74      -  CDS            lacZα (fragment): LacZα fragment of β-galactosidase; lacZ fragment
     69..201     -  repeat_region  AAV2 ITR (fragment): inverted terminal repeat of adeno-associated virus serotype 2 inverted
    283..730     +  promoter       hSyn promoter: human synapsin I promoter; confers neuron-specific expression (Kügler et al., 2003)
    815..1879    +  CDS            RCaMP (fragment): RCaMP is a basic (constitutively fluorescent) red fluorescent protein published in 2013, derived from Entacmaea quadricolor.
   1885..2047    +  CDS            mEos4b (fragment): fixation-resistant truly monomeric green-to-red photoswitchable fluorescent protein (Paez-Segala et al., 2015) derived from mEos2
   2057..2764    +  CDS            mRuby3: mRuby3 is a basic (constitutively fluorescent) red fluorescent protein published in 2016, derived from Entacmaea quadricolor. It has low acid sensitivity.
   2780..3368    +  misc_feature   WPRE: woodchuck hepatitis virus posttranscriptional regulatory element
   3369..3388    +  misc_feature   MCS (fragment): pBluescript multiple cloning site
   3417..3538    -  polyA_signal   SV40 poly(A) signal: SV40 polyadenylation signal
   3561..3629    -  CDS            large T antigen (fragment): large T antigen from SV40 (simian virus 40)
   3700..3757    +  repeat_region  AAV2 ITR (fragment): inverted terminal repeat of adeno-associated virus serotype 2 inverted
   3917..4505    -  rep_origin     ori: high-copy-number ColE1/pMB1/pBR322/pUC origin of replication
   4676..5536    -  CDS            AmpR: β-lactamase; bla; confers resistance to ampicillin, carbenicillin, and related antibiotics
   5537..5641    -  promoter       AmpR promoter: bla
   5694..6122    -  rep_origin     f1 ori (sequence partly withheld): f1 bacteriophage origin of replication; arrow indicates direction of (+) strand synthesis
>Addgene plasmid #122092 | pAAV-hsyn_NLS-His-rsCaMPARI-mRuby3 | addgene full sequence | sequence record 237845 | Addgene NGS Result
CCCATTCGCCATTCAGGCTGCGCAACTGTTGGGAAGGGCGATCGGTGCGGGCCTCTTCGCTATTACGCCA
GCTGCGCGCTCGCTCGCTCACTGAGGCCGCCCGGGCAAAGCCCGGGCGTCGGGCGACCTTTGGTCGCCCG
GCCTCAGTGAGCGAGCGAGCGCGCAGAGAGGGAGTGGCCAACTCCATCACTAGGGGTTCCTTGTAGTTAA
TGATTAACCCGCCATGCTACTTATCTACGTAGCCATGCTCTAGGAAGATCTCTGCAGAGGGCCCTGCGTA
TGAGTGCAAGTGGGTTTTAGGACCAGGATGAGGCGGGGTGGGGGTGCCTACCTGACGACCGACCCCGACC
CACTGGACAAGCACCCAACCCCCATTCCCCAAATTGCGCATCCCCTATCAGAGAGGGGGAGGGGAAACAG
GATGCGGCGAGGCGCGTGCGCACTGCCAGCTTCAGCACCGCGGACAGTGCCTTCGCCCCCGCCTGGCGGC
GCGCGCCACCGCCGCCTCAGCACTGAAGGCGCGCTGACGTCACTCGCCGGTCCCCCGCAAACTCCCCTTC
CCGGCCACCTTGGTCGCGTCCGCGCCGCCGCCGGCCCAGCCGGACCGCACCACGCGAGGCGCGAGATAGG
GGGGCACGGGCGCGACCATCTGCGCTGCGGCGCCGGCGACTCAGCGCTGCCTCAGTCTGCGGTGGGCAGC
GGAGGAGTCGTGTCGTGCCTGAGAGCGCAGTCGAATTCAAGCTGCTAGCAAGGATCCGCCACCATGGGTC
CCAAGAAGAAGAGGAAAGTCGGTTCTCATCATCACCACCACCATGGATCCATGGTGAGTGCGATTAAGCC
AGACATGAAGATCAAACTGCGTATGGAAGGCAACGTAAACGGGCACCACTTTGTGATCGACGGAGATGGT
ACAGGCAAGCCTTATGAGGGAAAACAGACCATGGATCTTGAAGTCAAAGAGGGCGGACCTCTGCCTTTTG
CCTTTGATATCCTGACCACTGCATTCCTGTACGGCAACAGGGTATTCGTGAAATATCCAGACAACATACA
AGACTATTTTAAGCAGTCGTTTCCTAAGGGGTATTCGTGGGAACGAAGCATGACTTTCGAAGACGGGGGC
ATTTGCTATGCCAGAAGCGACATAACAATGGAAGGGGACACTTTCTATAATAAAGTTCGATTTTATGGTA
CCAACTTTCCCGCCAATGGTCCAGTTATGCAGAAGAAGACGCTGAAATGGGAGCCCTCCACTGAGAAAAT
GTATGTGCGTGATGGAGTGCTGACGGGTGATGTAGAGATGGCTTTGTTGCTTGAAGGAAATGCCCATTAC
CGAGCGTTGTCAAGCCGCCGCAAGTTCAACAAAACCGGCCATGCCTTGCGTGCAATTGGCCGCCTGTCCA
GCGGAGGCTCTGGCGGTTCCGGCGGTTCAGGTGGATCAGACCAGCTGACCGAGGAGCAAATTGCAGAATT
TAAGGAGGCGTTCTCTTTGTTTGACAAAGATGGCGACGGTACAATTACAACCAAGGAATTGGGCACAGTA
ATGCGCTCCCTTGGACAGAATCCCACTGAAGCCGAACTTCAAGACATGATCAATGAGGTTGATGCTGACG
GGGATGGGACTATCGACTTTCCTGAGTTTCTTACCATGATGGCTCGCAAAATGAAGGATACAGACAGTGA
GGAGGAAATTCGTGAGGCCTTTCGTGTGTTTGATAAGGACGGGAACGGTTATATCTCAGCGGCGGAGCTG
CGTCACGTTATGACCAACTTAGGCGAAAAGCTGACTGATGAAGAAGTCGATGAGATGATCCGCGAGGCGG
ACATCGATGGTGATGGTCAAGTCAATTATGAAGAGTTTGTGGTGATGATGACCGCGAAGTGCCTCTTCAG
AACTACTTACAAAGCTAAGGAGAAGGGTGTCAAGTTACCAGGCGTGCACTATGTGGACCACACCATTGAG
ATTTTAAGCCATGACAAAGATTACAACAAGGTTAAGATCTATGAGTATGCTGTTGCTCATTCTGGATTGC
CTGACAATGCCAGACGAGGAGGTAGCGTGTCTAAGGGCGAAGAGCTGATCAAGGAAAATATGCGTATGAA
GGTGGTCATGGAAGGTTCGGTCAACGGCCACCAATTCAAATGCACAGGTGAAGGAGAAGGCAGACCGTAC
GAGGGAGTGCAAACCATGAGGATCAAAGTCATCGAGGGAGGACCCCTGCCATTTGCCTTTGACATTCTTG
CCACGTCGTTCATGTATGGCAGCCGTACCTTTATCAAGTACCCGGCCGACATCCCTGATTTCTTTAAACA
GTCCTTTCCTGAGGGTTTTACTTGGGAAAGAGTTACGAGATACGAAGATGGTGGAGTCGTCACCGTCACG
CAGGACACCAGCCTTGAGGATGGCGAGCTCGTCTACAACGTCAAGGTCAGAGGGGTAAACTTTCCCTCCA
ATGGTCCCGTGATGCAGAAGAAGACCAAGGGTTGGGAGCCTAATACAGAGATGATGTATCCAGCAGATGG
TGGTCTGAGAGGATACACTGACATCGCACTGAAAGTTGATGGTGGTGGCCATCTGCACTGCAACTTCGTG
ACAACTTACAGGTCAAAAAAGACCGTCGGGAACATCAAGATGCCCGGTGTCCATGCCGTTGATCACCGCC
TGGAAAGGATCGAGGAGAGTGACAATGAAACCTACGTAGTGCAAAGAGAAGTGGCAGTTGCCAAATACAG
CAACCTTGGTGGTGGCATGGACGAGCTGTACAAGTAAAAGCTTATCGATAATCAACCTCTGGATTACAAA
ATTTGTGAAAGATTGACTGGTATTCTTAACTATGTTGCTCCTTTTACGCTATGTGGATACGCTGCTTTAA
TGCCTTTGTATCATGCTATTGCTTCCCGTATGGCTTTCATTTTCTCCTCCTTGTATAAATCCTGGTTGCT
GTCTCTTTATGAGGAGTTGTGGCCCGTTGTCAGGCAACGTGGCGTGGTGTGCACTGTGTTTGCTGACGCA
ACCCCCACTGGTTGGGGCATTGCCACCACCTGTCAGCTCCTTTCCGGGACTTTCGCTTTCCCCCTCCCTA
TTGCCACGGCGGAACTCATCGCCGCCTGCCTTGCCCGCTGCTGGACAGGGGCTCGGCTGTTGGGCACTGA
CAATTCCGTGGTGTTGTCGGGGAAATCATCGTCCTTTCCTTGGCTGCTCGCCTGTGTTGCCACCTGGATT
CTGCGCGGGACGTCCTTCTGCTACGTCCCTTCGGCCCTCAATCCAGCGGACCTTCCTTCCCGCGGCCTGC
TGCCGGCTCTGCGGCCTCTTCCGCGTCTTCGCCTTCGCCCTCAGACGAGTCGGATCTCCCTTTGGGCCGC
CTCCCCGCATCGATACCGTCGACCTCGACCCGGGCGGCCGCTTCGAGCAGACATGATAAGATACATTGAT
GAGTTTGGACAAACCACAACTAGAATGCAGTGAAAAAAATGCTTTATTTGTGAAATTTGTGATGCTATTG
CTTTATTTGTAACCATTATAAGCTGCAATAAACAAGTTAACAACAACAATTGCATTCATTTTATGTTTCA
GGTTCAGGGGGAGATGTGGGAGGTTTTTTAAAGCAAGTAAAACCTCTACAAATGTGGTAAAATCGATAAG
GATCTTCCTAGAGCATGGCTACGTAGATAAGTAGCATGGCGGGTTAATCATTAACTACAAGGAACCCCTA
GTGATGGAGTTGGCCACTCCCTCTCTGCGCGCTCGCTCGCTCACTGACTCGCTGCGCTCGGTCGTTCGGC
TGCGGCGAGCGGTATCAGCTCACTCAAAGGCGGTAATACGGTTATCCACAGAATCAGGGGATAACGCAGG
AAAGAACATGTGAGCAAAAGGCCAGCAAAAGGCCAGGAACCGTAAAAAGGCCGCGTTGCTGGCGTTTTTC
CATAGGCTCCGCCCCCCTGACGAGCATCACAAAAATCGACGCTCAAGTCAGAGGTGGCGAAACCCGACAG
GACTATAAAGATACCAGGCGTTTCCCCCTGGAAGCTCCCTCGTGCGCTCTCCTGTTCCGACCCTGCCGCT
TACCGGATACCTGTCCGCCTTTCTCCCTTCGGGAAGCGTGGCGCTTTCTCATAGCTCACGCTGTAGGTAT
CTCAGTTCGGTGTAGGTCGTTCGCTCCAAGCTGGGCTGTGTGCACGAACCCCCCGTTCAGCCCGACCGCT
GCGCCTTATCCGGTAACTATCGTCTTGAGTCCAACCCGGTAAGACACGACTTATCGCCACTGGCAGCAGC
CACTGGTAACAGGATTAGCAGAGCGAGGTATGTAGGCGGTGCTACAGAGTTCTTGAAGTGGTGGCCTAAC
TACGGCTACACTAGAAGAACAGTATTTGGTATCTGCGCTCTGCTGAAGCCAGTTACCTTCGGAAAAAGAG
TTGGTAGCTCTTGATCCGGCAAACAAACCACCGCTGGTAGCGGTGGTTTTTTTGTTTGCAAGCAGCAGAT
TACGCGCAGAAAAAAAGGATCTCAAGAAGATCCTTTGATCTTTTCTACGGGGTCTGACGCTCAGTGGAAC
GAAAACTCACGTTAAGGGATTTTGGTCATGAGATTATCAAAAAGGATCTTCACCTAGATCCTTTTAAATT
AAAAATGAAGTTTTAAATCAATCTAAAGTATATATGAGTAAACTTGGTCTGACAGTTACCAATGCTTAAT
CAGTGAGGCACCTATCTCAGCGATCTGTCTATTTCGTTCATCCATAGTTGCCTGACTCCCCGTCGTGTAG
ATAACTACGATACGGGAGGGCTTACCATCTGGCCCCAGTGCTGCAATGATACCGCGAGACCCACGCTCAC
CGGCTCCAGATTTATCAGCAATAAACCAGCCAGCCGGAAGGGCCGAGCGCAGAAGTGGTCCTGCAACTTT
ATCCGCCTCCATCCAGTCTATTAATTGTTGCCGGGAAGCTAGAGTAAGTAGTTCGCCAGTTAATAGTTTG
CGCAACGTTGTTGCCATTGCTACAGGCATCGTGGTGTCACGCTCGTCGTTTGGTATGGCTTCATTCAGCT
CCGGTTCCCAACGATCAAGGCGAGTTACATGATCCCCCATGTTGTGCAAAAAAGCGGTTAGCTCCTTCGG
TCCTCCGATCGTTGTCAGAAGTAAGTTGGCCGCAGTGTTATCACTCATGGTTATGGCAGCACTGCATAAT
TCTCTTACTGTCATGCCATCCGTAAGATGCTTTTCTGTGACTGGTGAGTACTCAACCAAGTCATTCTGAG
AATAGTGTATGCGGCGACCGAGTTGCTCTTGCCCGGCGTCAATACGGGATAATACCGCGCCACATAGCAG
AACTTTAAAAGTGCTCATCATTGGAAAACGTTCTTCGGGGCGAAAACTCTCAAGGATCTTACCGCTGTTG
AGATCCAGTTCGATGTAACCCACTCGTGCACCCAACTGATCTTCAGCATCTTTTACTTTCACCAGCGTTT
CTGGGTGAGCAAAAACAGGAAGGCAAAATGCCGCAAAAAAGGGAATAAGGGCGACACGGAAATGTTGAAT
ACTCATACTCTTCCTTTTTCAATATTATTGAAGCATTTATCAGGGTTATTGTCTCATGAGCGGATACATA
TTTGAATGTATTTAGAAAAATAAACAAATAGGGGTTCCGCGCACATTTCCCCGAAAAGTGCCACCTAAAT
TGTAAGCGTTAATATTTTGTTAAAATTCGCGTTAAATTTTTGTTAAATCAGCTCATTTTTTAACCAATAG
GCCGAAATCGGCAAAATCCCTTATAAATCAAAAGAATAGACCGAGATAGGGT
[37 nt withheld, positions 5793-5829]
AAAGAACGTGGACTCCAACGTCAAAGG
[49 nt withheld, positions 5857-5905]
T
[91 nt withheld, positions 5907-5997]
G
[124 nt withheld, positions 5999-6122]
